Addgene plasmid #113426: pCMV-hA3A-BE3-C101S
Purpose: Expresses hA3A-BE3-C101S in mammalian cells
Depositing lab: Jia Chen. Depositing organization: ShanghaiTech University. Publication: Efficient base editing in methylated regions with a human APOBEC3A-Cas9 fusion. Wang X, Li J, Wang Y, Yang B, Wei J, Wu J, Wang R, Huang X, Chen J, Yang L. Nat Biotechnol. 2018 Aug 20. pii: nbt.4198. doi: 10.1038/nbt.4198. PubMed 30125268.
Backbone
  Vector backbone: CMV
  Backbone size w/o insert (bp): 3399
  Vector type: Mammalian Expression, CRISPR
Growth in bacteria
  Bacterial resistance: Ampicillin, 100 μg/mL
  Growth temperature: 37°C
  Growth strain: DH5alpha
  Copy number: High Copy
Gene/Insert
  Gene/Insert name: hA3A-BE3-C101S (alt name: pCMV-hAPOBEC3A_C101S-XTEN-D10A-SGGS-UGI-SGGS-NLS)
  Species: H. sapiens (human); S. pyogenes and Bacteriophage PBS2
  Insert size (bp): 5043
  Mutation: hAPOBEC3A_C101S
  Entrez Gene: APOBEC3A (a.k.a. A3A, ARP3, PHRBN, bK150C2.1)
  Promoter: CMV
  Cloning method: Restriction Enzyme; 5′ cloning site unknown (unknown if destroyed)
  Sequencing primers: 5′ CMV; 3′ BGH poly reverse
Terms and licenses: Academic/Nonprofit Terms; Industry Terms: Not Available to Industry
How to cite: pCMV-hA3A-BE3-C101S was a gift from Jia Chen (Addgene plasmid # 113426 ; http://n2t.net/addgene:113426 ; RRID:Addgene_113426)
