[The description below was written by a language model from this plasmid's Addgene catalogue record and pLannotate feature annotations shown in this document.]
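Description:
pCMV-hA3A-BE3-C101S is a mammalian expression plasmid of about 8.4 kb that encodes a cytosine base editor built on the BE3 architecture, with human APOBEC3A as the deaminase. It is propagated in E. coli as a high-copy plasmid through a ColE1/pUC-type origin and selected with ampicillin via the β-lactamase gene. No mammalian selection marker is annotated, which suggests transient transfection as the intended use. Small lac regulatory, MCS, SV40 promoter and bom fragments in the backbone appear to be remnants of the parental vector.

The roughly 5 kb insert is a single open reading frame driven by the CMV immediate-early enhancer and promoter and terminated by the bovine growth hormone polyadenylation signal. A T7 promoter lies just upstream of the coding sequence. According to the catalogue, the fusion reads hAPOBEC3A (C101S), XTEN linker, Cas9 D10A nickase, SGGS linker, the uracil glycosylase inhibitor UGI from bacteriophage PBS2, a second SGGS linker and a nuclear localisation signal. The automated annotation labels the short segment after APOBEC3A as an ABE(7.10) fragment, which most likely reflects the shared XTEN linker. It also labels the Cas9 region as the VQR variant, but the catalogue records only the D10A nickase, so this is probably a best-match label rather than evidence of altered PAM specificity.

In this design the deaminase converts cytosine to uracil in the strand displaced by Cas9, UGI blocks uracil excision, and nicking of the opposite strand favours a C-to-T outcome. The parent hA3A-BE3 was developed for efficient editing in methylated regions. The record does not state the functional effect of the C101S substitution. No guide RNA cassette is annotated, so the guide must be supplied separately.
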