Features (pLannotate 1.2.2; 18 found; start..end, strand, type, name):
    142..521     +  enhancer       CMV enhancer: human cytomegalovirus immediate early enhancer
    522..725     +  promoter       CMV promoter: human cytomegalovirus (CMV) immediate early promoter
    767..785     +  promoter       T7 promoter: promoter for bacteriophage T7 RNA polymerase
    799..1395    +  CDS            APOBEC3A: human cytidine deaminase (C to U editing enzyme) that efficiently edits methylated cytosines (Wang et al., 2018); human APOBEC3A; also known as hA3A; A3A
   1396..1443    +  CDS            ABE(7.10) (fragment): adenine base editor comprising wild-type E. coli TadA fused to the evolved TadA*(7.10) mutant (Gaudelli et al., 2017)
   1444..5544    +  CDS            Cas9 VQR: Streptococcus pyogenes Cas9 endonuclease with the D1135V/R1335Q/T1337R mutations has an altered recognition specificity for the protospacer adjacent motif (PAM) (Kleinstiver et al., 2015)
   5557..5805    +  CDS            UGI: UNGI_BPPB2 - Experimental evidence at protein level: Swiss-Prot protein existence level 1. This protein binds specifically and reversibly to the host uracil-DNA glycosylase, preventing removal of uracil residues from PBS2 DNA by the host uracil-excision repair system. From Bacillus phage PBS2 (Bacteriophage PBS2).
   5893..6117    +  polyA_signal   bGH poly(A) signal: bovine growth hormone polyadenylation signal
   6121..6142    +  promoter       SV40 promoter (fragment): SV40 enhancer and early promoter
   6147..6163    +  misc_feature   MCS (fragment): pBluescript multiple cloning site
   6212..6228    -  protein_bind   lac operator: The lac repressor binds to the lac operator to inhibit transcription in E. coli. This inhibition can be relieved by adding lactose or isopropyl-β-D-thiogalactopyranoside (IPTG). lac repressor encoded by lacI
   6236..6266    -  promoter       lac promoter: promoter for the E. coli lac operon
   6281..6302    -  protein_bind   CAP binding site: CAP binding activates transcription in the presence of cAMP. E. coli catabolite activator protein
   6315..6407    -  CDS            lacI (fragment): lac repressor; lacI; The lac repressor binds to the lac operator to inhibit transcription in E. coli. This inhibition can be relieved by adding lactose or isopropyl-β-D-thiogalactopyranoside (IPTG).
   6590..7178    -  rep_origin     ori: high-copy-number ColE1/pMB1/pBR322/pUC origin of replication
   7349..8209    -  CDS            AmpR: β-lactamase; bla; confers resistance to ampicillin, carbenicillin, and related antibiotics
   8210..8314    -  promoter       AmpR promoter: bla
   8385..8429    -  misc_feature   bom (fragment): basis of mobility region from pBR322
>Addgene plasmid #113426 | pCMV-hA3A-BE3-C101S | addgene full sequence | sequence record 217434 | Addgene NGS Result
GTGTGTTGGAGGTCGCTGAGTAGTGCGCGAGCAAAATTTAAGCTACAACAAGGCAAGGCTTGACCGACAA
TTGCATGAAGAATCTGCTTAGGGTTAGGCGTTTTGCGCTGCTTCGCGATGTACGGGCCAGATATACGCGT
TGACATTGATTATTGACTAGTTATTAATAGTAATCAATTACGGGGTCATTAGTTCATAGCCCATATATGG
AGTTCCGCGTTACATAACTTACGGTAAATGGCCCGCCTGGCTGACCGCCCAACGACCCCCGCCCATTGAC
GTCAATAATGACGTATGTTCCCATAGTAACGCCAATAGGGACTTTCCATTGACGTCAATGGGTGGAGTAT
TTACGGTAAACTGCCCACTTGGCAGTACATCAAGTGTATCATATGCCAAGTACGCCCCCTATTGACGTCA
ATGACGGTAAATGGCCCGCCTGGCATTATGCCCAGTACATGACCTTATGGGACTTTCCTACTTGGCAGTA
CATCTACGTATTAGTCATCGCTATTACCATGGTGATGCGGTTTTGGCAGTACATCAATGGGCGTGGATAG
CGGTTTGACTCACGGGGATTTCCAAGTCTCCACCCCATTGACGTCAATGGGAGTTTGTTTTGGCACCAAA
ATCAACGGGACTTTCCAAAATGTCGTAACAACTCCGCCCCATTGACGCAAATGGGCGGTAGGCGTGTACG
GTGGGAGGTCTATATAAGCAGAGCTGGTTTAGTGAACCGTCAGATCCGCTAGAGATCCGCGGCCGCTAAT
ACGACTCACTATAGGGAGAGCCGCCACCATGGAAGCCAGCCCAGCATCCGGGCCCAGACACTTGATGGAT
CCACACATATTCACTTCCAACTTTAACAATGGCATTGGAAGGCATAAGACCTACCTGTGCTACGAAGTGG
AGCGCCTGGACAATGGCACCTCGGTCAAGATGGACCAGCACAGGGGCTTTCTACACAACCAGGCTAAGAA
TCTTCTCTGTGGCTTTTACGGCCGCCATGCGGAGCTGCGCTTCTTGGACCTGGTTCCTTCTTTGCAGTTG
GACCCGGCCCAGATCTACAGGGTCACTTGGTTCATCTCCTGGAGCCCCAGCTTCTCCTGGGGCTGTGCCG
GGGAAGTGCGTGCGTTCCTTCAGGAGAACACACACGTGAGACTGCGTATCTTCGCTGCCCGCATCTATGA
TTACGACCCCCTATATAAGGAGGCACTGCAAATGCTGCGGGATGCTGGGGCCCAAGTCTCCATCATGACC
TACGATGAATTTAAGCACTGCTGGGACACCTTTGTGGACCACCAGGGATGTCCCTTCCAGCCCTGGGATG
GACTAGATGAGCACAGCCAAGCCCTGAGTGGGAGGCTGCGGGCCATTCTCCAGAATCAGGGAAACAGCGG
CAGCGAGACTCCCGGGACCTCAGAGTCCGCCACACCCGAAAGTGATAAAAAGTATTCTATTGGTTTAGCC
ATCGGCACTAATTCCGTTGGATGGGCTGTCATAACCGATGAATACAAAGTACCTTCAAAGAAATTTAAGG
TGTTGGGGAACACAGACCGTCATTCGATTAAAAAGAATCTTATCGGTGCCCTCCTATTCGATAGTGGCGA
AACGGCAGAGGCGACTCGCCTGAAACGAACCGCTCGGAGAAGGTATACACGTCGCAAGAACCGAATATGT
TACTTACAAGAAATTTTTAGCAATGAGATGGCCAAAGTTGACGATTCTTTCTTTCACCGTTTGGAAGAGT
CCTTCCTTGTCGAAGAGGACAAGAAACATGAACGGCACCCCATCTTTGGAAACATAGTAGATGAGGTGGC
ATATCATGAAAAGTACCCAACGATTTATCACCTCAGAAAAAAGCTAGTTGACTCAACTGATAAAGCGGAC
CTGAGGTTAATCTACTTGGCTCTTGCCCATATGATAAAGTTCCGTGGGCACTTTCTCATTGAGGGTGATC
TAAATCCGGACAACTCGGATGTCGACAAACTGTTCATCCAGTTAGTACAAACCTATAATCAGTTGTTTGA
AGAGAACCCTATAAATGCAAGTGGCGTGGATGCGAAGGCTATTCTTAGCGCCCGCCTCTCTAAATCCCGA
CGGCTAGAAAACCTGATCGCACAATTACCCGGAGAGAAGAAAAATGGGTTGTTCGGTAACCTTATAGCGC
TCTCACTAGGCCTGACACCAAATTTTAAGTCGAACTTCGACTTAGCTGAAGATGCCAAATTGCAGCTTAG
TAAGGACACGTACGATGACGATCTCGACAATCTACTGGCACAAATTGGAGATCAGTATGCGGACTTATTT
TTGGCTGCCAAAAACCTTAGCGATGCAATCCTCCTATCTGACATACTGAGAGTTAATACTGAGATTACCA
AGGCGCCGTTATCCGCTTCAATGATCAAAAGGTACGATGAACATCACCAAGACTTGACACTTCTCAAGGC
CCTAGTCCGTCAGCAACTGCCTGAGAAATATAAGGAAATATTCTTTGATCAGTCGAAAAACGGGTACGCA
GGTTATATTGACGGCGGAGCGAGTCAAGAGGAATTCTACAAGTTTATCAAACCCATATTAGAGAAGATGG
ATGGGACGGAAGAGTTGCTTGTAAAACTCAATCGCGAAGATCTACTGCGAAAGCAGCGGACTTTCGACAA
CGGTAGCATTCCACATCAAATCCACTTAGGCGAATTGCATGCTATACTTAGAAGGCAGGAGGATTTTTAT
CCGTTCCTCAAAGACAATCGTGAAAAGATTGAGAAAATCCTAACCTTTCGCATACCTTACTATGTGGGAC
CCCTGGCCCGAGGGAACTCTCGGTTCGCATGGATGACAAGAAAGTCCGAAGAAACGATTACTCCATGGAA
TTTTGAGGAAGTTGTCGATAAAGGTGCGTCAGCTCAATCGTTCATCGAGAGGATGACCAACTTTGACAAG
AATTTACCGAACGAAAAAGTATTGCCTAAGCACAGTTTACTTTACGAGTATTTCACAGTGTACAATGAAC
TCACGAAAGTTAAGTATGTCACTGAGGGCATGCGTAAACCCGCCTTTCTAAGCGGAGAACAGAAGAAAGC
AATAGTAGATCTGTTATTCAAGACCAACCGCAAAGTGACAGTTAAGCAATTGAAAGAGGACTACTTTAAG
AAAATTGAATGCTTCGATTCTGTCGAGATCTCCGGGGTAGAAGATCGATTTAATGCGTCACTTGGTACGT
ATCATGACCTCCTAAAGATAATTAAAGATAAGGACTTCCTGGATAACGAAGAGAATGAAGATATCTTAGA
AGATATAGTGTTGACTCTTACCCTCTTTGAAGATCGGGAAATGATTGAGGAAAGACTAAAAACATACGCT
CACCTGTTCGACGATAAGGTTATGAAACAGTTAAAGAGGCGTCGCTATACGGGCTGGGGACGATTGTCGC
GGAAACTTATCAACGGGATAAGAGACAAGCAAAGTGGTAAAACTATTCTCGATTTTCTAAAGAGCGACGG
CTTCGCCAATAGGAACTTTATGCAGCTGATCCATGATGACTCTTTAACCTTCAAAGAGGATATACAAAAG
GCACAGGTTTCCGGACAAGGGGACTCATTGCACGAACATATTGCGAATCTTGCTGGTTCGCCAGCCATCA
AAAAGGGCATACTCCAGACAGTCAAAGTAGTGGATGAGCTAGTTAAGGTCATGGGACGTCACAAACCGGA
AAACATTGTAATCGAGATGGCACGCGAAAATCAAACGACTCAGAAGGGGCAAAAAAACAGTCGAGAGCGG
ATGAAGAGAATAGAAGAGGGTATTAAAGAACTGGGCAGCCAGATCTTAAAGGAGCATCCTGTGGAAAATA
CCCAATTGCAGAACGAGAAACTTTACCTCTATTACCTACAAAATGGAAGGGACATGTATGTTGATCAGGA
ACTGGACATAAACCGTTTATCTGATTACGACGTCGATCACATTGTACCCCAATCCTTTTTGAAGGACGAT
TCAATCGACAATAAAGTGCTTACACGCTCGGATAAGAACCGAGGGAAAAGTGACAATGTTCCAAGCGAGG
AAGTCGTAAAGAAAATGAAGAACTATTGGCGGCAGCTCCTAAATGCGAAACTGATAACGCAAAGAAAGTT
CGATAACTTAACTAAAGCTGAGAGGGGTGGCTTGTCTGAACTTGACAAGGCCGGATTTATTAAACGTCAG
CTCGTGGAAACCCGCCAAATCACAAAGCATGTTGCACAGATACTAGATTCCCGAATGAATACGAAATACG
ACGAGAACGATAAGCTGATTCGGGAAGTCAAAGTAATCACTTTAAAGTCAAAATTGGTGTCGGACTTCAG
AAAGGATTTTCAATTCTATAAAGTTAGGGAGATAAATAACTACCACCATGCGCACGACGCTTATCTTAAT
GCCGTCGTAGGGACCGCACTCATTAAGAAATACCCGAAGCTAGAAAGTGAGTTTGTGTATGGTGATTACA
AAGTTTATGACGTCCGTAAGATGATCGCGAAAAGCGAACAGGAGATAGGCAAGGCTACAGCCAAATACTT
CTTTTATTCTAACATTATGAATTTCTTTAAGACGGAAATCACTCTGGCAAACGGAGAGATACGCAAACGA
CCTTTAATTGAAACCAATGGGGAGACAGGTGAAATCGTATGGGATAAGGGCCGGGACTTCGCGACGGTGA
GAAAAGTTTTGTCCATGCCCCAAGTCAACATAGTAAAGAAAACTGAGGTGCAGACCGGAGGGTTTTCAAA
GGAATCGATTCTTCCAAAAAGGAATAGTGATAAGCTCATCGCTCGTAAAAAGGACTGGGACCCGAAAAAG
TACGGTGGCTTCGATAGCCCTACAGTTGCCTATTCTGTCCTAGTAGTGGCAAAAGTTGAGAAGGGAAAAT
CCAAGAAACTGAAGTCAGTCAAAGAATTATTGGGGATAACGATTATGGAGCGCTCGTCTTTTGAAAAGAA
CCCCATCGACTTCCTTGAGGCGAAAGGTTACAAGGAAGTAAAAAAGGATCTCATAATTAAACTACCAAAG
TATAGTCTGTTTGAGTTAGAAAATGGCCGAAAACGGATGTTGGCTAGCGCCGGAGAGCTTCAAAAGGGGA
ACGAACTCGCACTACCGTCTAAATACGTGAATTTCCTGTATTTAGCGTCCCATTACGAGAAGTTGAAAGG
TTCACCTGAAGATAACGAACAGAAGCAACTTTTTGTTGAGCAGCACAAACATTATCTCGACGAAATCATA
GAGCAAATTTCGGAATTCAGTAAGAGAGTCATCCTAGCTGATGCCAATCTGGACAAAGTATTAAGCGCAT
ACAACAAGCACAGGGATAAACCCATACGTGAGCAGGCGGAAAATATTATCCATTTGTTTACTCTTACCAA
CCTCGGCGCTCCAGCCGCATTCAAGTATTTTGACACAACGATAGATCGCAAACGATACACTTCTACCAAG
GAGGTGCTAGACGCGACACTGATTCACCAATCCATCACGGGATTATATGAAACTCGGATAGATTTGTCAC
AGCTTGGGGGTGACTCTGGTGGTTCTACTAATCTGTCAGATATTATTGAAAAGGAGACCGGTAAGCAACT
GGTTATCCAGGAATCCATCCTCATGCTCCCAGAGGAGGTGGAAGAAGTCATTGGGAACAAGCCGGAAAGC
GATATACTCGTGCACACCGCCTACGACGAGAGCACCGACGAGAATGTCATGCTTCTGACTAGCGACGCCC
CTGAATACAAGCCTTGGGCTCTGGTCATACAGGATAGCAACGGTGAGAACAAGATTAAGATGCTCTCTGG
TGGTTCTCCCAAGAAGAAGAGGAAAGTCTAACCGGTCATCATCACCATCACCATTGAGTTTAAACCCGCT
GATCAGCCTCGACTGTGCCTTCTAGTTGCCAGCCATCTGTTGTTTGCCCCTCCCCCGTGCCTTCCTTGAC
CCTGGAAGGTGCCACTCCCACTGTCCTTTCCTAATAAAATGAGGAAATTGCATCGCATTGTCTGAGTAGG
TGTCATTCTATTCTGGGGGGTGGGGTGGGGCAGGACAGCAAGGGGGAGGATTGGGAAGACAATAGCAGGC
ATGCTGGGGATGCGGTGGGCTCTATGGCTTCTGAGGCGGAAAGAACCAGCTGGGGCTCGATACCGTCGAC
CTCTAGCTAGAGCTTGGCGTAATCATGGTCATAGCTGTTTCCTGTGTGAAATTGTTATCCGCTCACAATT
CCACACAACATACGAGCCGGAAGCATAAAGTGTAAAGCCTAGGGTGCCTAATGAGTGAGCTAACTCACAT
TAATTGCGTTGCGCTCACTGCCCGCTTTCCAGTCGGGAAACCTGTCGTGCCAGCTGCATTAATGAATCGG
CCAACGCGCGGGGAGAGGCGGTTTGCGTATTGGGCGCTCTTCCGCTTCCTCGCTCACTGACTCGCTGCGC
TCGGTCGTTCGGCTGCGGCGAGCGGTATCAGCTCACTCAAAGGCGGTAATACGGTTATCCACAGAATCAG
GGGATAACGCAGGAAAGAACATGTGAGCAAAAGGCCAGCAAAAGGCCAGGAACCGTAAAAAGGCCGCGTT
GCTGGCGTTTTTCCATAGGCTCCGCCCCCCTGACGAGCATCACAAAAATCGACGCTCAAGTCAGAGGTGG
CGAAACCCGACAGGACTATAAAGATACCAGGCGTTTCCCCCTGGAAGCTCCCTCGTGCGCTCTCCTGTTC
CGACCCTGCCGCTTACCGGATACCTGTCCGCCTTTCTCCCTTCGGGAAGCGTGGCGCTTTCTCATAGCTC
ACGCTGTAGGTATCTCAGTTCGGTGTAGGTCGTTCGCTCCAAGCTGGGCTGTGTGCACGAACCCCCCGTT
CAGCCCGACCGCTGCGCCTTATCCGGTAACTATCGTCTTGAGTCCAACCCGGTAAGACACGACTTATCGC
CACTGGCAGCAGCCACTGGTAACAGGATTAGCAGAGCGAGGTATGTAGGCGGTGCTACAGAGTTCTTGAA
GTGGTGGCCTAACTACGGCTACACTAGAAGAACAGTATTTGGTATCTGCGCTCTGCTGAAGCCAGTTACC
TTCGGAAAAAGAGTTGGTAGCTCTTGATCCGGCAAACAAACCACCGCTGGTAGCGGTGGTTTTTTTGTTT
GCAAGCAGCAGATTACGCGCAGAAAAAAAGGATCTCAAGAAGATCCTTTGATCTTTTCTACGGGGTCTGA
CGCTCAGTGGAACGAAAACTCACGTTAAGGGATTTTGGTCATGAGATTATCAAAAAGGATCTTCACCTAG
ATCCTTTTAAATTAAAAATGAAGTTTTAAATCAATCTAAAGTATATATGAGTAAACTTGGTCTGACAGTT
ACCAATGCTTAATCAGTGAGGCACCTATCTCAGCGATCTGTCTATTTCGTTCATCCATAGTTGCCTGACT
CCCCGTCGTGTAGATAACTACGATACGGGAGGGCTTACCATCTGGCCCCAGTGCTGCAATGATACCGCGA
GACCCACGCTCACCGGCTCCAGATTTATCAGCAATAAACCAGCCAGCCGGAAGGGCCGAGCGCAGAAGTG
GTCCTGCAACTTTATCCGCCTCCATCCAGTCTATTAATTGTTGCCGGGAAGCTAGAGTAAGTAGTTCGCC
AGTTAATAGTTTGCGCAACGTTGTTGCCATTGCTACAGGCATCGTGGTGTCACGCTCGTCGTTTGGTATG
GCTTCATTCAGCTCCGGTTCCCAACGATCAAGGCGAGTTACATGATCCCCCATGTTGTGCAAAAAAGCGG
TTAGCTCCTTCGGTCCTCCGATCGTTGTCAGAAGTAAGTTGGCCGCAGTGTTATCACTCATGGTTATGGC
AGCACTGCATAATTCTCTTACTGTCATGCCATCCGTAAGATGCTTTTCTGTGACTGGTGAGTACTCAACC
AAGTCATTCTGAGAATAGTGTATGCGGCGACCGAGTTGCTCTTGCCCGGCGTCAATACGGGATAATACCG
CGCCACATAGCAGAACTTTAAAAGTGCTCATCATTGGAAAACGTTCTTCGGGGCGAAAACTCTCAAGGAT
CTTACCGCTGTTGAGATCCAGTTCGATGTAACCCACTCGTGCACCCAACTGATCTTCAGCATCTTTTACT
TTCACCAGCGTTTCTGGGTGAGCAAAAACAGGAAGGCAAAATGCCGCAAAAAAGGGAATAAGGGCGACAC
GGAAATGTTGAATACTCATACTCTTCCTTTTTCAATATTATTGAAGCATTTATCAGGGTTATTGTCTCAT
GAGCGGATACATATTTGAATGTATTTAGAAAAATAAACAAATAGGGGTTCCGCGCACATTTCCCCGAAAA
GTGCCACCTGACGTCGACGGATCGGGAGATCGATCTCCCGATCCCCTAGGGTCGACTCTCAGTACAATCT
GCTCTGATGCCGCATAGTTAAGCCAGTATCTGCTCCCTGCTT
